>Addgene plasmid #15091 | A547 (miR-146a promoter) | addgene full sequence | sequence record 243846 | Addgene NGS Result
AATATTAACGCTTACAATTTGCCATTCGCCATTCAGGCTGCGCAACTGTTGGGAAGGGCGATCGGTGCGG
GCCTCTTCGCTATTACGCCAGCCCAAGCTACCATGATAAGTAAGTAATATTAAGGTACGGGAGGTACTTG
GAGCGGCCGCAATAAAATATCTTTATTTTCATTACATCTGTGTGTTGGTTTTTTGTGTGAATCGATAGTA
CTAACATACGCTCTCCATCAAAACAAAACGAAACAAAACAAACTAGCAAAATAGGCTGTCCCCAGTGCAA
GTGCAGGTGCCAGAACATTTCTCTATCGATAGGTACCGAGCTCTTACGCGTGCTAGCCCGGGCTCGAGAT
CTTTGAAAAGCCAACAGGCTCATTGGGCAGCCGATAAAGCTCTCGGGATTTCCCCGCGGGGCTGCGGAGA
GTACAGACAGGAAGCCTGGGGACCCAGCGCCTGACCAGAACTTCCTCGGGGGAGGCTGCAGGGGAGCAGG
CGCATCCTGCACAGAACGCTCTAGAGCGCGCAGGCCAAAGCACCAGGCTGCTCCTGACACGTGCTGCAAG
AGGGTCCCCGACCCGGGGGTCCAGACCCTGCACGCATGATGGGGAAGGTGGAGGCTTCCCCCTCAGCTCC
GCGGAGAGAAGCTGACACTGCCAGGCTGGAACCTTCCATTCCGGCCCAGCCTCTTCCTCCCTCGCTGTGC
CGAGGAGGGATCTAGAAGGGACTTTCCAGAGAGGGTTAGCGTGCAGGGTGTGGAAATGGAATAAAAGCAT
ATGCAAATAGGCCTTAGCTGCCTTCCTCTACCCCAGCAAATAAGAGTCTCTCCAGAAAGATGCTCTTTCT
CCAAGACGCTTGACCGCTCTTCCTTTCCTGGATGGCACCAGCAGGGCCGATTGGAGTGGAAGCTTGGCAT
TCCGGTACTGTTGGTAAAGCCACCATGGAAGACGCCAAAAACATAAAGAAAGGCCCGGCGCCATTCTATC
CGCTGGAAGATGGAACCGCTGGAGAGCAACTGCATAAGGCTATGAAGAGATACGCCCTGGTTCCTGGAAC
AATTGCTTTTACAGATGCACATATCGAGGTGGACATCACTTACGCTGAGTACTTCGAAATGTCCGTTCGG
TTGGCAGAAGCTATGAAACGATATGGGCTGAATACAAATCACAGAATCGTCGTATGCAGTGAAAACTCTC
TTCAATTCTTTATGCCGGTGTTGGGCGCGTTATTTATCGGAGTTGCAGTTGCGCCCGCGAACGACATTTA
TAATGAACGTGAATTGCTCAACAGTATGGGCATTTCGCAGCCTACCGTGGTGTTCGTTTCCAAAAAGGGG
TTGCAAAAAATTTTGAACGTGCAAAAAAAGCTCCCAATCATCCAAAAAATTATTATCATGGATTCTAAAA
CGGATTACCAGGGATTTCAGTCGATGTACACGTTCGTCACATCTCATCTACCTCCCGGTTTTAATGAATA
CGATTTTGTGCCAGAGTCCTTCGATAGGGACAAGACAATTGCACTGATCATGAACTCCTCTGGATCTACT
GGTCTGCCTAAAGGTGTCGCTCTGCCTCATAGAACTGCCTGCGTGAGATTCTCGCATGCCAGAGATCCTA
TTTTTGGCAATCAAATCATTCCGGATACTGCGATTTTAAGTGTTGTTCCATTCCATCACGGTTTTGGAAT
GTTTACTACACTCGGATATTTGATATGTGGATTTCGAGTCGTCTTAATGTATAGATTTGAAGAAGAGCTG
TTTCTGAGGAGCCTTCAGGATTACAAGATTCAAAGTGCGCTGCTGGTGCCAACCCTATTCTCCTTCTTCG
CCAAAAGCACTCTGATTGACAAATACGATTTATCTAATTTACACGAAATTGCTTCTGGTGGCGCTCCCCT
CTCTAAGGAAGTCGGGGAAGCGGTTGCCAAGAGGTTCCATCTGCCAGGTATCAGGCAAGGATATGGGCTC
ACTGAGACTACATCAGCTATTCTGATTACACCCGAGGGGGATGATAAACCGGGCGCGGTCGGTAAAGTTG
TTCCATTTTTTGAAGCGAAGGTTGTGGATCTGGATACCGGGAAAACGCTGGGCGTTAATCAAAGAGGCGA
ACTGTGTGTGAGAGGTCCTATGATTATGTCCGGTTATGTAAACAATCCGGAAGCGACCAACGCCTTGATT
GACAAGGATGGATGGCTACATTCTGGAGACATAGCTTACTGGGACGAAGACGAACACTTCTTCATCGTTG
ACCGCCTGAAGTCTCTGATTAAGTACAAAGGCTATCAGGTGGCTCCCGCTGAATTGGAATCCATCTTGCT
CCAACACCCCAACATCTTCGACGCAGGTGTCGCAGGTCTTCCCGACGATGACGCCGGTGAACTTCCCGCC
GCCGTTGTTGTTTTGGAGCACGGAAAGACGATGACGGAAAAAGAGATCGTGGATTACGTCGCCAGTCAAG
TAACAACCGCGAAAAAGTTGCGCGGAGGAGTTGTGTTTGTGGACGAAGTACCGAAAGGTCTTACCGGAAA
ACTCGACGCAAGAAAAATCAGAGAGATCCTCATAAAGGCCAAGAAGGGCGGAAAGATCGCCGTGTAATTC
TAGAGTCGGGGCGGCCGGCCGCTTCGAGCAGACATGATAAGATACATTGATGAGTTTGGACAAACCACAA
CTAGAATGCAGTGAAAAAAATGCTTTATTTGTGAAATTTGTGATGCTATTGCTTTATTTGTAACCATTAT
AAGCTGCAATAAACAAGTTAACAACAACAATTGCATTCATTTTATGTTTCAGGTTCAGGGGGAGGTGTGG
GAGGTTTTTTAAAGCAAGTAAAACCTCTACAAATGTGGTAAAATCGATAAGGATCCGTCGACCGATGCCC
TTGAGAGCCTTCAACCCAGTCAGCTCCTTCCGGTGGGCGCGGGGCATGACTATCGTCGCCGCACTTATGA
CTGTCTTCTTTATCATGCAACTCGTAGGACAGGTGCCGGCAGCGCTCTTCCGCTTCCTCGCTCACTGACT
CGCTGCGCTCGGTCGTTCGGCTGCGGCGAGCGGTATCAGCTCACTCAAAGGCGGTAATACGGTTATCCAC
AGAATCAGGGGATAACGCAGGAAAGAACATGTGAGCAAAAGGCCAGCAAAAGGCCAGGAACCGTAAAAAG
GCCGCGTTGCTGGCGTTTTTCCATAGGCTCCGCCCCCCTGACGAGCATCACAAAAATCGACGCTCAAGTC
AGAGGTGGCGAAACCCGACAGGACTATAAAGATACCAGGCGTTTCCCCCTGGAAGCTCCCTCGTGCGCTC
TCCTGTTCCGACCCTGCCGCTTACCGGATACCTGTCCGCCTTTCTCCCTTCGGGAAGCGTGGCGCTTTCT
CATAGCTCACGCTGTAGGTATCTCAGTTCGGTGTAGGTCGTTCGCTCCAAGCTGGGCTGTGTGCACGAAC
CCCCCGTTCAGCCCGACCGCTGCGCCTTATCCGGTAACTATCGTCTTGAGTCCAACCCGGTAAGACACGA
CTTATCGCCACTGGCAGCAGCCACTGGTAACAGGATTAGCAGAGCGAGGTATGTAGGCGGTGCTACAGAG
TTCTTGAAGTGGTGGCCTAACTACGGCTACACTAGAAGAACAGTATTTGGTATCTGCGCTCTGCTGAAGC
CAGTTACCTTCGGAAAAAGAGTTGGTAGCTCTTGATCCGGCAAACAAACCACCGCTGGTAGCGGTGGTTT
TTTTGTTTGCAAGCAGCAGATTACGCGCAGAAAAAAAGGATCTCAAGAAGATCCTTTGATCTTTTCTACG
GGGTCTGACGCTCAGTGGAACGAAAACTCACGTTAAGGGATTTTGGTCATGAGATTATCAAAAAGGATCT
TCACCTAGATCCTTTTAAATTAAAAATGAAGTTTTAAATCAATCTAAAGTATATATGAGTAAACTTGGTC
TGACAGTTACCAATGCTTAATCAGTGAGGCACCTATCTCAGCGATCTGTCTATTTCGTTCATCCATAGTT
GCCTGACTCCCCGTCGTGTAGATAACTACGATACGGGAGGGCTTACCATCTGGCCCCAGTGCTGCAATGA
TACCGCGAGACCCACGCTCACCGGCTCCAGATTTATCAGCAATAAACCAGCCAGCCGGAAGGGCCGAGCG
CAGAAGTGGTCCTGCAACTTTATCCGCCTCCATCCAGTCTATTAATTGTTGCCGGGAAGCTAGAGTAAGT
AGTTCGCCAGTTAATAGTTTGCGCAACGTTGTTGCCATTGCTACAGGCATCGTGGTGTCACGCTCGTCGT
TTGGTATGGCTTCATTCAGCTCCGGTTCCCAACGATCAAGGCGAGTTACATGATCCCCCATGTTGTGCAA
AAAAGCGGTTAGCTCCTTCGGTCCTCCGATCGTTGTCAGAAGTAAGTTGGCCGCAGTGTTATCACTCATG
GTTATGGCAGCACTGCATAATTCTCTTACTGTCATGCCATCCGTAAGATGCTTTTCTGTGACTGGTGAGT
ACTCAACCAAGTCATTCTGAGAATAGTGTATGCGGCGACCGAGTTGCTCTTGCCCGGCGTCAATACGGGA
TAATACCGCGCCACATAGCAGAACTTTAAAAGTGCTCATCATTGGAAAACGTTCTTCGGGGCGAAAACTC
TCAAGGATCTTACCGCTGTTGAGATCCAGTTCGATGTAACCCACTCGTGCACCCAACTGATCTTCAGCAT
CTTTTACTTTCACCAGCGTTTCTGGGTGAGCAAAAACAGGAAGGCAAAATGCCGCAAAAAAGGGAATAAG
GGCGACACGGAAATGTTGAATACTCATACTCTTCCTTTTTCAATATTATTGAAGCATTTATCAGGGTTAT
TGTCTCATGAGCGGATACATATTTGAATGTATTTAGAAAAATAAACAAATAGGGGTTCCGCGCACATTTC
CCCGAAAAGTGCCACCTG
[124 nt withheld, positions 4919-5042]
C
[91 nt withheld, positions 5044-5134]
A
[49 nt withheld, positions 5136-5184]
CCTTTGACGTTGGAGTCCACGTTCTTT
[37 nt withheld, positions 5212-5248]
ACCCTATCTCGGTCTATTCTTTTGATTTATAAGGGATTTTGCCGATTTCGGCCTATTGGTTAAAAAATGA
GCTGATTTAACAAAAATTTAACGCGAATTTTAACAA
Features (pLannotate 1.2.2; 11 found; start..end, strand, type, name):
     25..92      -  CDS            lacZα (fragment): LacZα fragment of β-galactosidase; lacZ fragment
    151..199     +  polyA_signal   poly(A) signal: synthetic polyadenylation signal
    213..304     +  misc_feature   pause site: RNA polymerase II transcriptional pause signal from the human α2 globin gene
    935..2587    +  CDS            luciferase: firefly luciferase; luc+; enhanced luc+ version of the luciferase gene
   2628..2749    -  polyA_signal   SV40 poly(A) signal: SV40 polyadenylation signal
   2772..2840    -  CDS            large T antigen (fragment): large T antigen from SV40 (simian virus 40)
   2856..2988    +  CDS            TcR (fragment): tetracycline efflux protein; tet; confers resistance to tetracycline
   3168..3756    -  rep_origin     ori: high-copy-number ColE1/pMB1/pBR322/pUC origin of replication
   3927..4787    -  CDS            AmpR: β-lactamase; bla; confers resistance to ampicillin, carbenicillin, and related antibiotics
   4788..4892    -  promoter       AmpR promoter: bla
   4919..5347    +  rep_origin     f1 ori (sequence partly withheld): f1 bacteriophage origin of replication; arrow indicates direction of (+) strand synthesis
