[The description below was written by a language model from this plasmid's Addgene catalogue record and pLannotate feature annotations shown in this document.]
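Description:
A547 (miR-146a promoter) is a firefly luciferase reporter plasmid built on the promoterless pGL3-basic backbone, used for transient transfection of mammalian cells. A 547 bp fragment of the human miR-146a promoter region was cloned between the BglII and HindIII sites of the polylinker, both of which are retained. This places the fragment directly upstream of the luc+ luciferase coding sequence. Because pGL3-basic carries no eukaryotic promoter or enhancer of its own, luciferase output depends on the transcriptional activity of the inserted fragment.

The sequenced record is about 5.35 kb, consistent with backbone plus insert. Its feature table shows the standard pGL3 architecture. A synthetic poly(A) signal and an RNA polymerase II transcriptional pause site sit upstream of the cloning region to suppress read-through transcription from the backbone. The unannotated gap between these elements and the luciferase gene corresponds to the position of the promoter insert. An SV40 late poly(A) signal terminates the reporter transcript.

Propagation in E. coli relies on a high-copy ColE1/pUC-type origin and ampicillin resistance (bla with its own promoter). An f1 origin allows single-stranded DNA production. The short lacZα, large T antigen and TcR hits are only fragmentary backbone remnants. The catalogue entry lists neomycin/G418 as a selectable marker, but no neomycin resistance cassette appears in the annotated features, so stable selection with this plasmid is not supported by the sequence record.

The associated publication concerns NF-κB-dependent induction of miR-146 in innate immune signalling. This fits use of the construct to measure how the miR-146a promoter responds to stimuli or to pathway perturbation.
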