Addgene plasmid #15091: A547 (miR-146a promoter)
Depositing lab: David Baltimore. Depositing organization: California Institute of Technology. Publication: NF-kappaB-dependent induction of microRNA miR-146, an inhibitor targeted to signaling proteins of innate immune responses. Taganov KD, Boldin MP, Chang KJ, Baltimore D. Proc Natl Acad Sci U S A. 2006 Aug 15. 103(33):12481-6. 10.1073/pnas.0605298103 PubMed 16885212.
Backbone
  Vector backbone: pGL3-basic
  Backbone manufacturer: Promega
  Backbone size w/o insert (bp): 4800
  Vector type: Mammalian Expression
  Selectable markers: Neomycin (select with G418)
Growth in bacteria
  Bacterial resistance: Ampicillin, 100 μg/mL
  Growth temperature: 37°C
  Growth strain: DH5alpha
  Copy number: High Copy
Gene/Insert
  Gene/Insert name: miR-146a promoter (alt name: microRNA miR-146a)
  Species: H. sapiens (human)
  Insert size (bp): 547
  Cloning method: Restriction Enzyme; 5′ cloning site BglII (not destroyed); 3′ cloning site HindIII (not destroyed)
  Sequencing primers: 5′ RVprimer3; 3′ LucNrev
Terms and licenses: Academic/Nonprofit Terms; Industry Terms: Not Available to Industry
How to cite: A547 (miR-146a promoter) was a gift from David Baltimore (Addgene plasmid # 15091 ; http://n2t.net/addgene:15091 ; RRID:Addgene_15091)
