>Addgene plasmid #15091 | A547 (miR-146a promoter) | addgene partial sequence | sequence record 21567 | LucNRev 5'-CCTTATGCAGTTGCTCTCC-3'
TGGCGCCGGGCCTTTCTTTATGTTTTTGGCGTCTTCCATGGTGGCTTTACCAACAGTACCGGAATGCCAA
GCTTCCACTCCAATCGGCCCTGCTGGTGCCATCCAGGAAAGGAAGAGCGGTCAAGCGTCTTGGAGAAAGA
GCATCTTTCTGGAGAGACTCTTATTTGCTGGGGTAGAGGAAGGCAGCTAAGGCCTATTTGCATATGCTTT
TATTCCATTTCCACACCCTGCACGCTAACCCTCTCTGGAAAGTCCCTTCTAGATCCCTCCTCGGCACAGC
GAGGGAGGAAGAGGCTGGGCCGGAATGGAAGGTTCCAGCCTGGCAGTGTCAGCTTCTCTCCGCGGAGCTG
AGGGGGAAGCCTCCACCTTCCCCATCATGCGTGCAGGGTCTGGACCCCCGGGTCGGGGACCCTCTTGCAG
CACGTGTCAGGAGCAGCCTGGTGCTTTGGCCTGCGCGCTCTAGAGCGTTCTGTGCAGGATGCGCCTGCTC
CCCTGCAGCCTCCCCCGAGGAAGTTCTGGTCAGGCGCTGGGTCCCCAGGCTTCCTGTCTGTACTCTCCGC
AGCCC
